Addgene plasmid #136163: pCDNA4.TO-K10-2xCSTREP
Purpose: Expresses C-terminally strep tagged Kaposi's Sarcoma Associated Herpesvirus (KSHV) K10
Depositing lab: Britt Glaunsinger. Depositing organization: University of California, Berkeley. Publication: Global mapping of herpesvirus-host protein complexes reveals a transcription strategy for late genes. Davis ZH, Verschueren E, Jang GM, Kleffman K, Johnson JR, Park J, Von Dollen J, Maher MC, Johnson T, Newton W, Jager S, Shales M, Horner J, Hernandez RD, Krogan NJ, Glaunsinger BA. Mol Cell. 2015 Jan 22;57(2):349-60. doi: 10.1016/j.molcel.2014.11.026. Epub 2014 Dec 24. PubMed 25544563.
Backbone
  Vector backbone: pCDNA4.TO
  Backbone manufacturer: Invitrogen
  Vector type: Mammalian Expression
  Selectable markers: Zeocin
Growth in bacteria
  Bacterial resistance: Ampicillin, 100 μg/mL
  Growth temperature: 37°C
  Growth strain: DH5alpha
  Copy number: High Copy
Gene/Insert
  Gene/Insert name: K10
  Species: Kaposi's sarcoma-associated herpesvirus (KSHV)
  Promoter: CMV
  Cloning method: Restriction Enzyme; 5′ cloning site Unknown (unknown if destroyed)
  Sequencing primers: 5′ CGCAAATGGGCGGTAGGCGTG; 3′ TAGAAGGCACAGTCGAGGCT
Resource information
  A portion of this plasmid was derived from a plasmid made by: cDNA of reactivated TREx BCBL-1-RTA cells
Terms and licenses: Academic/Nonprofit Terms; Industry Terms: Not Available to Industry
How to cite: pCDNA4.TO-K10-2xCSTREP was a gift from Britt Glaunsinger (Addgene plasmid # 136163 ; http://n2t.net/addgene:136163 ; RRID:Addgene_136163)
