[The description below was written by a language model from this plasmid's Addgene catalogue record and pLannotate feature annotations shown in this document.]
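Description:
pCDNA4.TO-K10-2xCSTREP is a mammalian expression plasmid built on the Invitrogen pcDNA4/TO backbone that expresses the Kaposi's sarcoma-associated herpesvirus (KSHV) K10 open reading frame with a C-terminal Strep tag. It is propagated in E. coli as a high-copy plasmid through a ColE1/pUC-type origin with ampicillin selection (AmpR under its bla promoter). An f1 origin is also present. For selection in mammalian cells it carries a Zeocin resistance cassette in which the Sh ble gene is preceded by both the SV40 early promoter and the bacterial EM7 promoter and followed by an SV40 polyadenylation signal.

The expression cassette uses the human CMV immediate-early enhancer and promoter. Immediately downstream of it, the annotation picks up short tet operator-like fragments, consistent with the tetracycline-operator design of the TO backbone. In cells that express the Tet repressor, transcription can therefore be held off until tetracycline or doxycycline is added, whereas in ordinary cells the promoter is constitutive. The K10 insert, which the record says was derived from cDNA of reactivated TREx BCBL-1-RTA cells, is annotated as a roughly 2.1 kb match to vIRF-4, the viral interferon regulatory factor homologue that promotes p53 degradation. It is followed by a sequence annotated as a Twin-Strep-tag fragment, matching the 2xStrep designation in the name, and then by the bovine growth hormone polyadenylation signal. The cloning sites are not recorded.

The tandem Strep tag permits affinity capture on Strep-Tactin. This fits the construct's origin in a study that mapped KSHV–host protein complexes, where tagged viral proteins would be purified from mammalian cells to identify interacting partners.
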