Features (pLannotate 1.2.2; 23 found; start..end, strand, type, name):
     28..80      -  misc_feature   bom (fragment): basis of mobility region from pBR322
    235..614     +  enhancer       CMV enhancer: human cytomegalovirus immediate early enhancer
    615..818     +  promoter       CMV promoter: human cytomegalovirus (CMV) immediate early promoter
    820..839     +  promoter       PLtetO-1 promoter (fragment): modified phage lambda PL promoter with tet operator sites (Lutz and Bujard, 1997)
    841..860     +  promoter       PLtetO-1 promoter (fragment): modified phage lambda PL promoter with tet operator sites (Lutz and Bujard, 1997)
    868..901     +  promoter       TRE3GV promoter (fragment): 3rd-generation Tet-responsive promoter that can be activated by binding of Tet-On® 3G, optimized for retroviral and lentiviral vectors
   1025..3112    +  CDS            vIRF-4 (fragment): VIRF4_HHV8P - Experimental evidence at protein level: Swiss-Prot protein existence level 1. Plays a role in host cell apoptosis modulation by promoting TP53/p53 ubiquitination and subsequent degradation and thus downregulating TP53/p53-mediated apoptosis. From Human herpesvirus 8 type P (isolate GK18) (HHV-8) (Kaposi's sarcoma-associated herpesvirus).
   3139..3162    +  CDS            Twin-Strep-tag (fragment): two Strep-Tag®II moieties connected by a linker for enhanced binding to Strep-Tactin®, an engineered form of streptavidin (Schmidt et al., 2013)
   3255..3479    +  polyA_signal   bGH poly(A) signal: bovine growth hormone polyadenylation signal
   3483..3504    +  promoter       SV40 promoter (fragment): SV40 enhancer and early promoter
   3525..3953    +  rep_origin     f1 ori (sequence partly withheld): f1 bacteriophage origin of replication; arrow indicates direction of (+) strand synthesis
   3967..4296    +  promoter       SV40 promoter: SV40 enhancer and early promoter
   4344..4391    +  promoter       EM7 promoter: synthetic bacterial promoter&nbsp
   4410..4784    +  CDS            BleoR: antibiotic-binding protein; Sh ble from Streptoalloteichus hindustanus; confers resistance to bleomycin, phleomycin, and Zeocin™
   4794..4919    +  CDS            ble (fragment): BLE_KLEPN - Experimental evidence at protein level: Swiss-Prot protein existence level 1. Binding protein with a strong affinity to the bleomycin family of antibiotics. Binds to CL990; an antimitotic-antibiotic compound. From Klebsiella pneumoniae.
   4914..5035    +  polyA_signal   SV40 poly(A) signal: SV40 polyadenylation signal
   5108..5124    -  protein_bind   lac operator: The lac repressor binds to the lac operator to inhibit transcription in E. coli. This inhibition can be relieved by adding lactose or isopropyl-β-D-thiogalactopyranoside (IPTG). lac repressor encoded by lacI
   5132..5162    -  promoter       lac promoter: promoter for the E. coli lac operon
   5177..5198    -  protein_bind   CAP binding site: CAP binding activates transcription in the presence of cAMP. E. coli catabolite activator protein
   5211..5303    -  CDS            lacI (fragment): lac repressor; lacI; The lac repressor binds to the lac operator to inhibit transcription in E. coli. This inhibition can be relieved by adding lactose or isopropyl-β-D-thiogalactopyranoside (IPTG).
   5486..6074    -  rep_origin     ori: high-copy-number ColE1/pMB1/pBR322/pUC origin of replication
   6245..7105    -  CDS            AmpR: β-lactamase; bla; confers resistance to ampicillin, carbenicillin, and related antibiotics
   7106..7210    -  promoter       AmpR promoter: bla
>Addgene plasmid #136163 | pCDNA4.TO-K10-2xCSTREP | addgene full sequence | sequence record 292099 | Addgene NGS Result
GACGGATCGGGAGATCTCCCGATCCCCTATGGTGCACTCTCAGTACAATCTGCTCTGATGCCGCATAGTT
AAGCCAGTATCTGCTCCCTGCTTGTGTGTTGGAGGTCGCTGAGTAGTGCGCGAGCAAAATTTAAGCTACA
ACAAGGCAAGGCTTGACCGACAATTGCATGAAGAATCTGCTTAGGGTTAGGCGTTTTGCGCTGCTTCGCG
ATGTACGGGCCAGATATACGCGTTGACATTGATTATTGACTAGTTATTAATAGTAATCAATTACGGGGTC
ATTAGTTCATAGCCCATATATGGAGTTCCGCGTTACATAACTTACGGTAAATGGCCCGCCTGGCTGACCG
CCCAACGACCCCCGCCCATTGACGTCAATAATGACGTATGTTCCCATAGTAACGCCAATAGGGACTTTCC
ATTGACGTCAATGGGTGGAGTATTTACGGTAAACTGCCCACTTGGCAGTACATCAAGTGTATCATATGCC
AAGTACGCCCCCTATTGACGTCAATGACGGTAAATGGCCCGCCTGGCATTATGCCCAGTACATGACCTTA
TGGGACTTTCCTACTTGGCAGTACATCTACGTATTAGTCATCGCTATTACCATGGTGATGCGGTTTTGGC
AGTACATCAATGGGCGTGGATAGCGGTTTGACTCACGGGGATTTCCAAGTCTCCACCCCATTGACGTCAA
TGGGAGTTTGTTTTGGCACCAAAATCAACGGGACTTTCCAAAATGTCGTAACAACTCCGCCCCATTGACG
CAAATGGGCGGTAGGCGTGTACGGTGGGAGGTCTATATAAGCAGAGCTCTCCCTATCAGTGATAGAGATC
TCCCTATCAGTGATAGAGATCGTCGACGAGCTCGTTTAGTGAACCGTCAGATCGCCTGGAGACGCCATCC
ACGCTGTTTTGACCTCCATAGAAGACACCGGGACCGATCCAGCCTCCGGACTCTAGCGTTTAAACTTAAG
CTTGGTACCGAGCTCGGATCCACTAGTCCAGTGTGGTGGAATTCATGGGGTCCTCTGGGACGCGACAAGT
CACGCAGGCCTCGTCCTTTACGTGGCGGGTTCCCGGAGATCCGCCTGCTCCATCAACGCTGACCGGCCCT
TCAGACCCTCACTCATCTGGTGCAGGCCTACCGGGCACGGCGCCGCCCAAGCCGCAGCACGAAACACGGC
TTGCCGGTACTGTGTCAGGGGTCTCCGGCGTCGCACAGACGCCGGGGGATACGGGGCAACTAGCCCCTCC
CATGCGCGATGGGTCTAGGCTGCCATCTACGTCCCCGTGGATACCTGCGTGTTTTCCATGGGGAGATCTT
CCTGTCACGGGATGGTGGCCTCAGGGCGCGTCTGGTCTCCCGGAGAAAGTGCATCCGCCAACCACGGGCC
AATTTGATCCCCTTTCCCCCCGTTGGACATATACGGGGATTCCTAGCAGCCAGCTGAATCCTGCTGCCCC
CAGTTGGATTCCGCCGCACGCCCAAGCGGGAACATTTGTCGGTGAGTTCAGCCAGGGTGCACCTCTGGCG
CCACAGGGATTGCTCCCCCAAAGCGGCCAATGTGCTAGCGCGTGGCTTCCCCGCCGGGAAACCGGTGCCG
AAGGCGCTTGCGGGGCATCTACAGAAGGCCGGGCTCCTCAGGGTGCTGCGAGTGAGCGGGTGTATCCCTT
CGAACCTCAACCGCCCAGCGCCCCCGCGCCCGGGTATGCGAAACCATCATGTTACAATTGGAGTCCATTG
GCAGAACCGCCAGCTACGCGACCCATACGCGCGCCTGTTTGGCACCCACCAGTTGGTCACGCCGTGGTGC
CGGAAGTTCGCACACCGCTTTGGATTCCGTGGTCTAGTGGAGGCGCTCCAAACCAGGGTCTTTCCCACAC
GCAGGGTGGCGCGTCGGCCACGCCCTCCGCCGGCGCACCACCCACCCCAGAGGTGGCAGAGCGACAGGAG
CCATCCTCGTCTGGAATACCGTACGTCTGCCAGGGGGACAACATGGCGACTGGATACAGACGCGTGACAA
CTAGTTCTGGTGCCCTCGAAGTGGAGATTATTGACCTCACTGGGGATTCCGATACCCCATCTACCACTGT
AGCATCCACGCCCCTACCTGTCAGTGGGCCGCGCGTTTTCCAACCTACGGTGCTTTATTCTGCACCGGAG
CCCGCTGTGAACCCCGAGGTTTCGCATTTACCGACAGAGCTGGAGCGGCGGGAGTGTGTGTGCCCGGGTA
GTGGCGAAAGGCCCAGAGTTCCACTTGTTAGTACATATGCTGGAGATAGATATGCAGTGGGGGGTTATGG
ACCAGAACAATCTTTAGTGCCGCCGCCTTTGGGTCTCCCTCTTACGCTCTCGAACCTTCAAGGAGAGGAT
ATATGTACGTGGGAAGAAGGGTTGGGTAACATTTTGTCTGAGCTGCAGGAGGAACCGAGCTCCTCAACCA
GACAGGCCACGGATAGGCGGCGCCCGAGGTCCAGGTCCCCGCACGGGCGGCGTACGCCCGTTAGCCACTC
CGGTCCCGAAAAGCCACCTTCAAAGATGTTTTTTGATCCCCCTGATAGTCAGCGGGTGTCTTTTGTTGTG
GAAATCTTTGTGTATGGGAACCTTCGTGGAACTCTGAGACGCGAAGGTGACGCGGGCGAGGCAATGTTAT
GTAGCTGGCCTGTTGGGGATACGTTGGGGCACCTATGTCAGAGTTTCGTACCAGAACTGCTTCGCATACC
GCGTCTTACAGTCCCCTCACCCGAGCAAATGGAGATTTTGAACCGAGTTTTTGAAGGCCTTGGCCACGGA
TTCCCAATATTTTGCTCGATGTCTGGAATATACTCCAGAAACGCCACTCAAGTGGAAGGCTGGTGGTTTG
GTAATCCAAATTCCCGCTATGAACGCATCCTCCGAAGCTTTAGCCCCAGAGTTCCGCAGCAGCTGTTCAA
CACCGCGCGATACCTGGCAACCACAGCCGCAATCCCACAGACACCGCTGAGCGTCAACCCAGTGACGTGC
GGGACGGTATTTTTCGGCGCATCCCCGGCATCTACAGAAAATTTCCAAAATGTACCCTTGACTGTTAAAA
TTTTTATAGGCTCCATTTGGGATAGTCTACAGGAGGGCGGCCGCTCGAGGGAGGCGGTGTGGAGCCACCC
CCAGTTCGAGAAGGGCGGCGGCAGCGGCGGCGGCAGCGGCGGCGGCAGCTGGAGCCACCCCCAGTTCGAG
AAGGGGCCCGTTTAAACCCGCTGATCAGCCTCGACTGTGCCTTCTAGTTGCCAGCCATCTGTTGTTTGCC
CCTCCCCCGTGCCTTCCTTGACCCTGGAAGGTGCCACTCCCACTGTCCTTTCCTAATAAAATGAGGAAAT
TGCATCGCATTGTCTGAGTAGGTGTCATTCTATTCTGGGGGGTGGGGTGGGGCAGGACAGCAAGGGGGAG
GATTGGGAAGACAATAGCAGGCATGCTGGGGATGCGGTGGGCTCTATGGCTTCTGAGGCGGAAAGAACCA
GCTGGGGCTCTAGGGGGTATCCCC
[124 nt withheld, positions 3525-3648]
C
[91 nt withheld, positions 3650-3740]
A
[49 nt withheld, positions 3742-3790]
CCTTTGACGTTGGAGTCCACGTTCTTT
[37 nt withheld, positions 3818-3854]
ACCCTATCTCGGTCTATTCTTTTGATTTATAAGGGATTTTGCCGATTTCGGCCTATTGGTTAAAAAATGA
GCTGATTTAACAAAAATTTAACGCGAATTAATTCTGTGGAATGTGTGTCAGTTAGGGTGTGGAAAGTCCC
CAGGCTCCCCAGCAGGCAGAAGTATGCAAAGCATGCATCTCAATTAGTCAGCAACCAGGTGTGGAAAGTC
CCCAGGCTCCCCAGCAGGCAGAAGTATGCAAAGCATGCATCTCAATTAGTCAGCAACCATAGTCCCGCCC
CTAACTCCGCCCATCCCGCCCCTAACTCCGCCCAGTTCCGCCCATTCTCCGCCCCATGGCTGACTAATTT
TTTTTATTTATGCAGAGGCCGAGGCCGCCTCTGCCTCTGAGCTATTCCAGAAGTAGTGAGGAGGCTTTTT
TGGAGGCCTAGGCTTTTGCAAAAAGCTCCCGGGAGCTTGTATATCCATTTTCGGATCTGATCAGCACGTG
TTGACAATTAATCATCGGCATAGTATATCGGCATAGTATAATACGACAAGGTGAGGAACTAAACCATGGC
CAAGTTGACCAGTGCCGTTCCGGTGCTCACCGCGCGCGACGTCGCCGGAGCGGTCGAGTTCTGGACCGAC
CGGCTCGGGTTCTCCCGGGACTTCGTGGAGGACGACTTCGCCGGTGTGGTCCGGGACGACGTGACCCTGT
TCATCAGCGCGGTCCAGGACCAGGTGGTGCCGGACAACACCCTGGCCTGGGTGTGGGTGCGCGGCCTGGA
CGAGCTGTACGCCGAGTGGTCGGAGGTCGTGTCCACGAACTTCCGGGACGCCTCCGGGCCGGCCATGACC
GAGATCGGCGAGCAGCCGTGGGGGCGGGAGTTCGCCCTGCGCGACCCGGCCGGCAACTGCGTGCACTTCG
TGGCCGAGGAGCAGGACTGACACGTGCTACGAGATTTCGATTCCACCGCCGCCTTCTATGAAAGGTTGGG
CTTCGGAATCGTTTTCCGGGACGCCGGCTGGATGATCCTCCAGCGCGGGGATCTCATGCTGGAGTTCTTC
GCCCACCCCAACTTGTTTATTGCAGCTTATAATGGTTACAAATAAAGCAATAGCATCACAAATTTCACAA
ATAAAGCATTTTTTTCACTGCATTCTAGTTGTGGTTTGTCCAAACTCATCAATGTATCTTATCATGTCTG
TATACCGTCGACCTCTAGCTAGAGCTTGGCGTAATCATGGTCATAGCTGTTTCCTGTGTGAAATTGTTAT
CCGCTCACAATTCCACACAACATACGAGCCGGAAGCATAAAGTGTAAAGCCTGGGGTGCCTAATGAGTGA
GCTAACTCACATTAATTGCGTTGCGCTCACTGCCCGCTTTCCAGTCGGGAAACCTGTCGTGCCAGCTGCA
TTAATGAATCGGCCAACGCGCGGGGAGAGGCGGTTTGCGTATTGGGCGCTCTTCCGCTTCCTCGCTCACT
GACTCGCTGCGCTCGGTCGTTCGGCTGCGGCGAGCGGTATCAGCTCACTCAAAGGCGGTAATACGGTTAT
CCACAGAATCAGGGGATAACGCAGGAAAGAACATGTGAGCAAAAGGCCAGCAAAAGGCCAGGAACCGTAA
AAAGGCCGCGTTGCTGGCGTTTTTCCATAGGCTCCGCCCCCCTGACGAGCATCACAAAAATCGACGCTCA
AGTCAGAGGTGGCGAAACCCGACAGGACTATAAAGATACCAGGCGTTTCCCCCTGGAAGCTCCCTCGTGC
GCTCTCCTGTTCCGACCCTGCCGCTTACCGGATACCTGTCCGCCTTTCTCCCTTCGGGAAGCGTGGCGCT
TTCTCATAGCTCACGCTGTAGGTATCTCAGTTCGGTGTAGGTCGTTCGCTCCAAGCTGGGCTGTGTGCAC
GAACCCCCCGTTCAGCCCGACCGCTGCGCCTTATCCGGTAACTATCGTCTTGAGTCCAACCCGGTAAGAC
ACGACTTATCGCCACTGGCAGCAGCCACTGGTAACAGGATTAGCAGAGCGAGGTATGTAGGCGGTGCTAC
AGAGTTCTTGAAGTGGTGGCCTAACTACGGCTACACTAGAAGAACAGTATTTGGTATCTGCGCTCTGCTG
AAGCCAGTTACCTTCGGAAAAAGAGTTGGTAGCTCTTGATCCGGCAAACAAACCACCGCTGGTAGCGGTG
GTTTTTTTGTTTGCAAGCAGCAGATTACGCGCAGAAAAAAAGGATCTCAAGAAGATCCTTTGATCTTTTC
TACGGGGTCTGACGCTCAGTGGAACGAAAACTCACGTTAAGGGATTTTGGTCATGAGATTATCAAAAAGG
ATCTTCACCTAGATCCTTTTAAATTAAAAATGAAGTTTTAAATCAATCTAAAGTATATATGAGTAAACTT
GGTCTGACAGTTACCAATGCTTAATCAGTGAGGCACCTATCTCAGCGATCTGTCTATTTCGTTCATCCAT
AGTTGCCTGACTCCCCGTCGTGTAGATAACTACGATACGGGAGGGCTTACCATCTGGCCCCAGTGCTGCA
ATGATACCGCGAGACCCACGCTCACCGGCTCCAGATTTATCAGCAATAAACCAGCCAGCCGGAAGGGCCG
AGCGCAGAAGTGGTCCTGCAACTTTATCCGCCTCCATCCAGTCTATTAATTGTTGCCGGGAAGCTAGAGT
AAGTAGTTCGCCAGTTAATAGTTTGCGCAACGTTGTTGCCATTGCTACAGGCATCGTGGTGTCACGCTCG
TCGTTTGGTATGGCTTCATTCAGCTCCGGTTCCCAACGATCAAGGCGAGTTACATGATCCCCCATGTTGT
GCAAAAAAGCGGTTAGCTCCTTCGGTCCTCCGATCGTTGTCAGAAGTAAGTTGGCCGCAGTGTTATCACT
CATGGTTATGGCAGCACTGCATAATTCTCTTACTGTCATGCCATCCGTAAGATGCTTTTCTGTGACTGGT
GAGTACTCAACCAAGTCATTCTGAGAATAGTGTATGCGGCGACCGAGTTGCTCTTGCCCGGCGTCAATAC
GGGATAATACCGCGCCACATAGCAGAACTTTAAAAGTGCTCATCATTGGAAAACGTTCTTCGGGGCGAAA
ACTCTCAAGGATCTTACCGCTGTTGAGATCCAGTTCGATGTAACCCACTCGTGCACCCAACTGATCTTCA
GCATCTTTTACTTTCACCAGCGTTTCTGGGTGAGCAAAAACAGGAAGGCAAAATGCCGCAAAAAAGGGAA
TAAGGGCGACACGGAAATGTTGAATACTCATACTCTTCCTTTTTCAATATTATTGAAGCATTTATCAGGG
TTATTGTCTCATGAGCGGATACATATTTGAATGTATTTAGAAAAATAAACAAATAGGGGTTCCGCGCACA
TTTCCCCGAAAAGTGCCACCTGACGTC
